>Addgene plasmid #46097 | pAC-7m1-QFBDADM1 | depositor full sequence | sequence record 66363 | pAC-7m1-QFBDADM1 sequence 7506 bps
GACGAAAGGGCCTCGTGATACGCCTATTTTTATAGGTTAATGTCATGATAATAATGGTTTCTTAGACGTC
AGGTGGCACTTTTCGGGGAAATGTGCGCGGAACCCCTATTTGTTTATTTTTCTAAATACATTCAAATATG
TATCCGCTCATGAGACAATAACCCTGATAAATGCTTCAATAATATTGAAAAAGGAAGAGTATGAGTATTC
AACATTTCCGTGTCGCCCTTATTCCCTTTTTTGCGGCATTTTGCCTTCCTGTTTTTGCTCACCCAGAAAC
GCTGGTGAAAGTAAAAGATGCTGAAGATCAGTTGGGTGCACGAGTGGGTTACATCGAACTGGATCTCAAC
AGCGGTAAGATCCTTGAGAGTTTTCGCCCCGAAGAACGTTTTCCAATGATGAGCACTTTTAAAGTTCTGC
TATGTGGCGCGGTATTATCCCGTATTGACGCCGGGCAAGAGCAACTCGGTCGCCGCATACACTATTCTCA
GAATGACTTGGTTGAGTACTCACCAGTCACAGAAAAGCATCTTACGGATGGCATGACAGTAAGAGAATTA
TGCAGTGCTGCCATAACCATGAGTGATAACACTGCGGCCAACTTACTTCTGACAACGATCGGAGGACCGA
AGGAGCTAACCGCTTTTTTGCACAACATGGGGGATCATGTAACTCGCCTTGATCGTTGGGAACCGGAGCT
GAATGAAGCCATACCAAACGACGAGCGTGACACCACGATGCCTGTAGCAATGGCAACAACGTTGCGCAAA
CTATTAACTGGCGAACTACTTACTCTAGCTTCCCGGCAACAATTAATAGACTGGATGGAGGCGGATAAAG
TTGCAGGACCACTTCTGCGCTCGGCCCTTCCGGCTGGCTGGTTTATTGCTGATAAATCTGGAGCCGGTGA
GCGTGGGTCTCGCGGTATCATTGCAGCACTGGGGCCAGATGGTAAGCCCTCCCGTATCGTAGTTATCTAC
ACGACGGGGAGTCAGGCAACTATGGATGAACGAAATAGACAGATCGCTGAGATAGGTGCCTCACTGATTA
AGCATTGGTAACTGTCAGACCAAGTTTACTCATATATACTTTAGATTGATTTAAAACTTCATTTTTAATT
TAAAAGGATCTAGGTGAAGATCCTTTTTGATAATCTCATGACCAAAATCCCTTAACGTGAGTTTTCGTTC
CACTGAGCGTCAGACCCCGTAGAAAAGATCAAAGGATCTTCTTGAGATCCTTTTTTTCTGCGCGTAATCT
GCTGCTTGCAAACAAAAAAACCACCGCTACCAGCGGTGGTTTGTTTGCCGGATCAAGAGCTACCAACTCT
TTTTCCGAAGGTAACTGGCTTCAGCAGAGCGCAGATACCAAATACTGTCCTTCTAGTGTAGCCGTAGTTA
GGCCACCACTTCAAGAACTCTGTAGCACCGCCTACATACCTCGCTCTGCTAATCCTGTTACCAGTGGCTG
CTGCCAGTGGCGATAAGTCGTGTCTTACCGGGTTGGACTCAAGACGATAGTTACCGGATAAGGCGCAGCG
GTCGGGCTGAACGGGGGGTTCGTGCACACAGCCCAGCTTGGAGCGAACGACCTACACCGAACTGAGATAC
CTACAGCGTGAGCTATGAGAAAGCGCCACGCTTCCCGAAGGGAGAAAGGCGGACAGGTATCCGGTAAGCG
GCAGGGTCGGAACAGGAGAGCGCACGAGGGAGCTTCCAGGGGGAAACGCCTGGTATCTTTATAGTCCTGT
CGGGTTTCGCCACCTCTGACTTGAGCGTCGATTTTTGTGATGCTCGTCAGGGGGGCGGAGCCTATGGAAA
AACGCCAGCAACGCGGCCTTTTTACGGTTCCTGGCCTTTTGCTGGCCTTTTGCTCACATGTTCTTTCCTG
CGTTATCCCCTGATTCTGTGGATAACCGTATTACCGCCTTTGAGTGAGCTGATACCGCTCGCCGCAGCCG
AACGACCGAGCGCAGCGAGTCAGTGAGCGAGGAAGCGGAAGAGCGCCCAATACGCAAACCGCCTCTCCCC
GCGCGTTGGCCGATTCATTAATGCAGCTGGCACGACAGGTTTCCCGACTGGAAAGCGGGCAGTGAGCGCA
ACGCAATTAATGTGAGTTAGCTCACTCATTAGGCACCCCAGGCTTTACACTTTATGCTTCCGGCTCGTAT
GTTGTGTGGAATTGTGAGCGGATAACAATTTCACACAGGAAACAGCTATGACCATGATTACGAATTCTAT
ATTCTAAAAACACAAATGATACTTCTAAAAAAAAATCATGAATGGCATCAACTCTGAATCAAATCTTTGC
AGATGCACCTACTTCTCATTTCCACTGTCACATCATTTTTCCAGATCTCGCTGCCTGTTATGTGGCCCAC
AAACCAAGACACGTTTTATGGCCATTAAAGCTGGCTGATCGTCGCCAAACACCAAATACATAATGAATAT
GTACACATTCGAGAAAGAAGCGATCAAAGAAGCGTCTTCGGGCGGAGTAGGAGAATGCGGAGGAGAAGGA
GAACGAGCTGATCTAGTATCTCTCCACAATCCAATGCCAACTGACCAACTGGCCATATTCGGAGCAATTT
GAAGCCAATTTCCATCGCCTGGCGATCGCTCCATTCTTGGCTATATGTTTTTCACCGTTACCCGGGGCCA
TTTTCAAAGACTCGTCGGCAAGATAAGATTGTGTCACTCGCTGTCTCTCTTCATTTGTCGAAGAATGCTG
AGGAATTTCGCGATGACGTCGGCGAGTATTTTGAAGAATGAGAATAATTTGTATTTATACGAAAATCAGT
TAGTGGAATTTTCTACAAAAACATGTTATCTATAGATAATTTTGTTGCAAAATATGTTGACTATGACAAA
GATTGTATGTATATACCTTTAATGTATTCTCATTTTCTTATGTATTTATAATGGCAATGATGATACTGAT
GATATTTTAAGATGATGCCAGACCAAAAGGCTTGAATTTCTGCGTCTTTTGCCGAACGCAGTGCATGTGC
AATTGTTGTTTTTTGGAATATTCAATTTTCGGACTGTCCGCTTTGATTTCAGTTTCTTGGCTTATTCAAA
AAGCAAAGTAAAGCCAAAAAAGCGAGATGGCAATACCAAATGCGGCAAAACGGTAGTGGAAGGAAAGGGG
TGCGGGGCAGCGGAAGGAAGGGTGGGGCGGGGCGTGGCGGGGTCTGTGGCTGGGCGCGACGTCACCGACG
TTGGAGCCACTCCTTTGACCATGTGTGCGTGTGTGTATTATTCGTGTCTCGCCACTCGCCGGTTGTTTTT
TTCTTTTTATGCTGCGCTCTCTCTAGCGCCATCTCGCTTACGCATGCTCAACGCACCGCATGTTGCCGTT
TCCTTTTATGCGTCATTTTGGCTCGAAATAGGCAATTATTTAAACAAAGATTAGTCAACGAAAACGCTAA
AATAAATAAGTCTACAATATGGTTACTTATTGCCATGTGTGTGCAGCCAACGATAGCAACAAAAGCAACA
ACACAGGTGGCTTTCCCTCTTTCACTTTTTGTTTGCAAGCCGCGTGCGAGCAAGACGGCACGACCGGCAA
ACGCAATTACGCTGACAAAGAGCAGACGAAGTTTTGGCGAAAAACATCAAGGCGCCTGATACGAATGCAT
TTGCAATAACAATTGCGATATTTAATATTGTTTATGAAGCTGTTTGACTTCAAAACACACAAAAAAAAAA
ATAAAACAAATTATTTGAAAGAGAATTAGGAATCGGACGCTTATCGTTAGGGTAACAACAAGAAATGCTT
ACTGAGTCACAGCCTCTGGAAAACTGCCGCAAGCCAGAGAGAGAGAGAAAAAGAGGGAGAGCAGCTTAGA
CCGCATGTGCTTGTGTGTGAGGCGTCTCTCTCTTCGTCTCTGTTGCGCAAACGCATAGACTGCACTGAAA
AAATCGATTACCTATTTTTTATGAATGAATATTTGCACTATTACTATTCAAAACTATTAAGATAGCAATC
ACATTCAATAGCCAAATACTATACCACCTGAGCGATGCAACGAAATGATCAATTTGAGCAAAAATGCTGC
ATATTTAGGACGGCATCATTATAGAAATGCTTCTTGCTGTGTACTTTTCTCTCGTCTGGCAGCTGTTTCG
CCGTTATTGTTAAAACCGGCTTAAGTTAGGTGTGTTTTCTACGACTAGCTAGTGAATGCCCTACTAGAAG
ATGTGTGTTGCACAAAATGTCCCTGGAATAACCAATTTGAAGTGCAGATAGCAGTAAACGTAAGCTAATA
TGAATATTATTTAACTGTAATGTTTTAATATCGCTGGACATTACTAATAAACCCACTATAAACACATGTA
CATATGTATGTTTTGGCATACAATGAGTAGTTGGGGAAAAAATGTGTAAAAGCACCGTGACCATCACAGC
ATAAAGATAACCAGCTGAAGTATCGAATATGAGTAACCCCCAAATTGAATCACATGCCGCAACTGATAGG
ACCCATGGAAGTACACTCTTCATGGCGATATACAAGACACACACAAGCACGAACACCCAGTTGCGGAGGA
AATTCTCCGTAAATGAAAACCCAATCGGCGAACAATTCATACCCATATATGGTAAAAGTTTTGAACGCGA
CTTGAGAGCGGAGAGCATTGCGGCTGATAAGGTTTTAGCGCTAAGCGGGCTTTATAAAACGGGCTGCGGG
ACCAGTTTTCATATCACTACCGTTTGAGTTCTTGTGCTGTGTGGATACTCCTCCCGACACAAAGCCGCTC
CATCAGCCAGCAGTCGTCTAATCCAGAGACCCCGGATCCAACATGCCACCCAAGCGCAAAACGCTTAACG
CTGCGGCTGAGGCTAACGCTCATGCCGACGGACACGCCGACGGAAACGCCGACGGACACGTGGCCAATAC
GGCCGCGTCCTCGAATAATGCGAGGTTCGCTGATCTCACTAACATCGATACTCCGGGTCTGGGACCCACA
ACTACGACCCTGCTCGTGGAACCAGCACGCTCAAAGCGTCAACGAGTGTCCCGCGCATGCGACCAGTGCC
GTGCAGCCCGAGAGAAATGCGACGGAATACAGCCTGCGTGTTTCCCGTGCGTTTCCCAGGGAAGGTCCTG
CACTTATCAGGCTTCGCCGAAAAAGAGGGGAGTTCAAACCGGTTATATTCGTACGCTGGAGCTCGCCCTC
GCCTGGATGTTTGAAAATGTCGCGCGTTCCGAAGATGCCTTGCATAACCTCCTCGTCCGTGACGCCGGAC
AAGGATCAGCTCTGCTCGTTGGTAAAGATTCGCCGGCTGCCGAGCGACTCCATGCCCGTTGGGCTACTAG
CCGTGTCAATAAGAGCATTACCCGCCTCCTCCGTCAGTTGGAGCTCCCTCCTACCGCCACGGCTACGGCC
TCGATAATGCCGCACGTGATGGAGCAGCCTCTCAGTACCAGCATTAACCCCGTCAACGACCGCTTCAACG
GTATTCCCAACCCCACTCCGTATAACTCCGATGCAGCTCTCGATGCTATCACTCAGACCAACGATTATGG
AAGCGTAAATACACATGGTATCCTCTCTACTTACCCGCCACCGGCTACGCACCTTAATGAAGCTTCCGTC
GCTCTCGCTCCCGGTGGCGCCCCCCCCCGACCGCCTCCTCCGTATGTTGACAGCACGACCAATCACCCGC
CGTACCACTCGAATCTGGTTCCAATGGCGAACTTTGGTTACTCGACCGTTGATTACGATGCCATGGTTGA
CGATTTGGCTAGCATTGAATACACGGACGCTGTGGATGTCGACCCACAGTTTATGACCAATCTGGGATTC
GTTCCTGGATGTAACTTCTCCGACATTAATACATACAAAAAGAAGAAATGAGCGGCCGCGTTAACCGATC
CGTCGACCATGAAGATCAAGATCATTGCCCCGCCAGAGCGCAAGTACTCTGTCTGGATCGGTGGCTCCAT
CCTGGCTTCGCTGTCCACCTTCCAGCAGATGTGGATCTCCAAGCAGGAGTACGACGAGTCCGGCCCCTCC
ATTGTGCACCGCAAGTGCTTCTAAGAAGGATCGCTTGTCTGGGCAAGAGGATCAGGATCGGGATGGTCTT
GATTCTGCTGGAGGAGGAGGAGGAGAAGTCGAGGAAGCAGCAGCGAAAGTGCAAGTGCGAGTGGTGGAAG
TTTGGAGTGCAGCACAACAAAATCAACAACAACACCAACTACAAGATGAAAAGAGCGGAACCACCTGCAC
ACCATCATCACTATCATCATCGTTTTGGGCGCATGTTGTGTGGTTCCAGCGTATTAATATAATTAATTTA
TTCCACATGAGATATGATATGATATACTATGTATTTTTTGTTTTTTTTTTATTTGTAAACCTTTAATATA
ACAAGAACTACAAAAAATGAAAATGAGCGAAAATGCATATTCTGCCATTCCACACACACACCAACAACAC
CCAACACACGCACACCCACAAGCTTACACACACACATTCGCGGCATGACAAGGACATCAAGATAAAGAAG
AACTTAAAGAAGATATTTCCCAAAGCGCAAAAAGAACACACACACATTGCAAAACACAAACAACACACTA
GCGTTTTGTACAATTCGTCAGCAACCTTATGTATTATTTTTTAATTATGATGTAATTATAAACAAAGTGA
AACAAAAATATGAAAACAAAAAGGAAAATCAAATCTGTCTTCTCTTTCTCCCGCTCTCCTCGCTCTCTGC
TGCTAACCTCGCCCTCTCCTCTCTCATCTTTTTGTCTGTCTCTCTTCCACATTTTTGCCGGCCGGCAAAA
TAATAACCCACACACACTCACACTTGGCTGCAGTTTCGCGTGCGATATTCACACACATTCAAGCATACAA
GCATACATACATATGTATTTTTTTTTTATTTGTACACTTTTCTAATTGCATGCGTATCGATTGATAAGTT
TACGCCTGAAAATGTTAATTAAAATGTGAAAATGCAACTGAAAAACTGATGAAATGAAACAACAACAAGC
GAACAATTTGCTACATGTGTATTGTCTAACAACCGTTACTGCAACGGTTGCTTCGGAAAAGGGTGAAGAG
GAAGAGGGCACGAGGTCGACCTGCAGGCATGCAAGCTTGGCACTGGCCGTCGTTTTACAACGTCGTGACT
GGGAAAACCCTGGCGTTACCCAACTTAATCGCCTTGCAGCACATCCCCCTTTCGCCAGCTGGCGTAATAG
CGAAGAGGCCCGCACCGATCGCCCTTCCCAACAGTTGCGCAGCCTGAATGGCGAATGGCGCCTGATGCGG
TATTTTCTCCTTACGCATCTGTGCGGTATTTCACACCGCATATGGTGCACTCTCAGTACAATCTGCTCTG
ATGCCGCATAGTTAAGCCAGCCCCGACACCCGCCAACACCCGCTGACGCGCCCTGACGGGCTTGTCTGCT
CCCGGCATCCGCTTACAGACAAGCTGTGACCGTCTCCGGGAGCTGCATGTGTCAGAGGTTTTCACCGTCA
TCACCGAAACGCGCGA
Features (pLannotate 1.2.2; 13 found; start..end, strand, type, name):
     96..200     +  promoter       AmpR promoter: bla
    201..1061    +  CDS            AmpR: β-lactamase; bla; confers resistance to ampicillin, carbenicillin, and related antibiotics
   1232..1820    +  rep_origin     ori: high-copy-number ColE1/pMB1/pBR322/pUC origin of replication
   2003..2095    +  CDS            lacI (fragment): lac repressor; lacI; The lac repressor binds to the lac operator to inhibit transcription in E. coli. This inhibition can be relieved by adding lactose or isopropyl-β-D-thiogalactopyranoside (IPTG).
   2108..2129    +  protein_bind   CAP binding site: CAP binding activates transcription in the presence of cAMP. E. coli catabolite activator protein
   2144..2174    +  promoter       lac promoter: promoter for the E. coli lac operon
   2182..2198    +  protein_bind   lac operator: The lac repressor binds to the lac operator to inhibit transcription in E. coli. This inhibition can be relieved by adding lactose or isopropyl-β-D-thiogalactopyranoside (IPTG). lac repressor encoded by lacI
   2277..4790    +  promoter       Ac5 promoter: Drosophila melanogaster actin 5C promoter
   5946..6041    +  CDS            ACT_DICVI: Experimental evidence at transcript level: Swiss-Prot protein existence level 2. Actins are highly conserved proteins that are involved in various types of cell motility and are ubiquitously expressed in all eukaryotic cells. From Dictyocaulus viviparus (Bovine lungworm).
   7085..7108    +  misc_feature   MCS (fragment): pUC18/19 multiple cloning site
   7111..7265    +  CDS            lacZα (fragment): LacZα fragment of β-galactosidase; lacZ fragment
   7271..7370    -  misc_feature   bom (fragment): basis of mobility region from pBR322
   7472..1       -  CDS            rop (fragment) (across the origin): Rop protein, which maintains plasmids at low copy number; rop
