[The description below was written by a language model from this plasmid's Addgene catalogue record and pLannotate feature annotations shown in this document.]
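Description:
pAC-7m1-QFBDADM1 is an insect-cell expression plasmid built on the pPAC5C-PL backbone, about 7.5 kb in total. It carries a synthetic variant of the QF transcriptional activator from the Q-system of binary gene expression. The insert is recorded as QF#7m1, also described as a modified version ("m1") of the QF#7 activation domain. The plasmid name suggests a fusion of the QF DNA-binding domain to this altered activation domain, although the record does not spell out the domain boundaries or the nature of the modification. The insert was introduced by ligation-independent cloning. It is not itself annotated in the feature table, but it presumably lies in the unannotated region of roughly 1.1 kb immediately downstream of the promoter, which matches the difference between the backbone and total sizes.

Expression is driven by the Drosophila melanogaster actin 5C (Ac5) promoter, a strong constitutive promoter commonly used in cultured Drosophila cells such as S2. A short actin-like coding fragment is annotated downstream of the insert position. It probably reflects residual actin 5C gene sequence that supplies the 3′ processing region of the cassette, but the record does not state this.

For propagation in E. coli, the plasmid has a high-copy ColE1/pUC-type origin and a β-lactamase gene conferring ampicillin resistance. Fragments of lacI, the lac promoter/operator, lacZα, a pUC multiple cloning site, bom and rop are cloning-vector remnants with no functional role here. No selectable marker for insect cells is annotated.

The construct belongs to a set of improved and expanded Q-system reagents. It is most plausibly used in transient transfection assays to compare the activity of engineered QF variants on QUAS reporters.
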