Addgene plasmid #46097: pAC-7m1-QFBDADM1
Depositing lab: Christopher Potter. Depositing organization: Johns Hopkins University and School of Medicine. Publication: Improved and expanded Q-system reagents for genetic manipulations. Riabinina O, Luginbuhl D, Marr E, Liu S, Wu MN, Luo L, Potter CJ. Nat Methods. 2015 Jan 12. doi: 10.1038/nmeth.3250. PubMed 25581800.
Backbone
  Vector backbone: pPAC5C-PL
  Backbone size w/o insert (bp): 6445
  Total vector size (bp): 7507
  Vector type: Insect Expression
Growth in bacteria
  Bacterial resistance: Ampicillin, 100 μg/mL
  Growth temperature: 37°C
  Growth strain: DH5alpha
  Copy number: Unknown
Gene/Insert
  Gene/Insert name: QF#7m1 (alt names: QF#7 activation domain m1; QF Activation Domain; QF activation domain Modified 1)
  Species: Synthetic
  Cloning method: Ligation Independent Cloning
  Sequencing primers: 5′ AC5
Terms and licenses: Academic/Nonprofit Terms; Industry Terms: Not Available to Industry
Depositor comments: Please see this additional reference https://www.ncbi.nlm.nih.gov/pubmed/20434990 for more information on the Q-system.
How to cite: pAC-7m1-QFBDADM1 was a gift from Christopher Potter (Addgene plasmid # 46097 ; http://n2t.net/addgene:46097 ; RRID:Addgene_46097)
