>Addgene plasmid #46097 | pAC-7m1-QFBDADM1 | addgene partial sequence | sequence record 68128 | AC5
ACATGCCACCCAAGCGCAAAACGCTTAACGCTGCGGCTGAGGCTAACGCTCATGCCGACGGACACGCCGA
CGGAAACGCCGACGGACACGTGGCCAATACGGCCGCGTCCTCGAATAATGCGAGGTTCGCTGATCTCACT
AACATCGATACTCCGGGTCTGGGACCCACAACTACGACCCTGCTCGTGGAACCAGCACGCTCAAAGCGTC
AACGAGTGTCCCGCGCATGCGACCAGTGCCGTGCAGCCCGAGAGAAATGCGACGGAATACAGCCTGCGTG
TTTCCCGTGCGTTTCCCAGGGAAGGTCCTGCACTTATCAGGCTTCGCCGAAAAAGAGGGGAGTTCAAACC
GGTTATATTCGTACGCTGGAGCTCGCCCTCGCCTGGATGTTTGAAAATGTCGCGCGTTCCGAAGATGCCT
TGCATAACCTCCTCGTCCGTGACGCCGGACAAGGATCAGCTCTGCTCGTTGGTAAAGATTCGCCGGCTGC
CGAGCGACTCCATGCCCGTTGGGCTACTAGCCGTGTCAATAAGAGCATTACCCGCCTCCTCCGTCAGTTG
GAGCTCCCTCCTACCGCCACGGCTACGGCCTCGATAATGCCGCACGTGATGGAGCAGCCTCTCAGTACCA
GCATTAACCCCGTCAACGACCGCTTCAACGGTATTCCCAACCCCACTCCGTATAACTCCGATGCAGCTCT
CGATGCTATCACTCAGACCAACGATTATGGAAGCGTAAATACACATGGTATCCTCTCTACTTACCCGCCA
CCGGCTACGCACCTTAATGAAGCTTCCGTCGCTCTCGCTCCCGGTGGCGCCCCCCCCCGACCGCCTCCTC
CGTATGTTGACAGCACGACCAATCACCCGCCGTA
