>Addgene plasmid #46097 | pAC-7m1-QFBDADM1 | addgene partial sequence | sequence record 68512 | actin5c-pA-R 5'-ACATCTGCTGGAAGGTGGAC-3'
GAGTACTTGCGCTCTGGCGGGGCAATGATCTTGATCTTCATGGTCGACGGATCGGTTAACGCGGCCGCTC
ATTTCTTCTTTTTGTATGTATTAATGTCGGAGAAGTTACATCCAGGAACGAATCCCAGATTGGTCATAAA
CTGTGGGTCGACATCCACAGCGTCCGTGTATTCAATGCTAGCCAAATCGTCAACCATGGCATCGTAATCA
ACGGTCGAGTAACCAAAGTTCGCCATTGGAACCAGATTCGAGTGGTACGGCGGGTGATTGGTCGTGCTGT
CAACATACGGAGGAGGCGGTCGGGGGGGGGCGCCACCGGGAGCGAGAGCGACGGAAGCTTCATTAAGGTG
CGTAGCCGGTGGCGGGTAAGTAGAGAGGATACCATGTGTATTTACGCTTCCATAATCGTTGGTCTGAGTG
ATAGCATCGAGAGCTGCATCGGANTTATACGGAGTGGGGTTGGGAATACCGTTGAAGCGGTCGTTGACGG
GGTTAATGCTGGTACTGAGAGGCTGCTCCATCACGTGCGGCATTATCGAGGCCGTANCCGTGGCGGTAGG
AGGGAGCTCCAACTGACGGAGGAGGCGGGTAATGCTCTTATTGACACGGCTAGTAGCCCAACGGGCATGG
AGTCGCTCGGCAGCCGGCGAATCTTTACCAACGAGCAGAGCTGATCCTTGTCCGGCGTCACGGACGANGA
GGTTATGCAAGGCATCTTCGGAACGCGCGACATTTTCAAACATCCAGGCGAGGGCGAGCTCCAGCGTACG
AATATAACCGGTTTGAACTCCCCTCTTTTTCGGCGAA
